Addgene plasmid #146758: pGEX-6P-1-HsSmg6_1-207-EBM2mut_K
Purpose: Bacterial Expression of HsSmg6_1-207-EBM2mut
Depositing lab: Elisa Izaurralde. Depositing organization: Max Planck Institute for Developmental Biology. Publication: SMG6 interacts with the exon junction complex via two conserved EJC-binding motifs (EBMs) required for nonsense-mediated mRNA decay. Kashima I, Jonas S, Jayachandran U, Buchwald G, Conti E, Lupas AN, Izaurralde E. Genes Dev. 2010 Nov 1. 24(21):2440-50. 10.1101/gad.604610 PubMed 20930030.
Backbone
  Vector backbone: pGEX-6P-1
  Vector type: Bacterial Expression
Growth in bacteria
  Bacterial resistance: Ampicillin, 100 μg/mL
  Growth temperature: 37°C
  Growth strain: DH5alpha
  Copy number: Low Copy
Gene/Insert
  Gene/Insert name: HsSmg6_1-207-EBM2mut
  Species: H. sapiens (human)
  Mutation: one silent mutation compared to the sequence given by NCBI: NM_017575.
  Entrez Gene: SMG6 (a.k.a. C17orf31, EST1A, SMG-6, hSMG5/7a)
  Cloning method: Unknown
Terms and licenses: Academic/Nonprofit Terms; Industry Terms: Not Available to Industry
Depositor comments: Plasmids from this collection were made available to the research community and donated after the lab closed. Please note that the sequence provided by the depositing laboratory may be theoretical/predicted or based on Sanger sequencing results. There may be discrepancies between sequencing results obtained by Addgene and the depositor sequence. If an Addgene verified sequence is not available, please contact before placing your order to request that our lab fully sequence the plasmid.
How to cite: pGEX-6P-1-HsSmg6_1-207-EBM2mut_K was a gift from Elisa Izaurralde (Addgene plasmid # 146758 ; http://n2t.net/addgene:146758 ; RRID:Addgene_146758)
