[The description below was written by a language model from this plasmid's Addgene catalogue record and pLannotate feature annotations shown in this document.]
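Description:
pGEX-6P-1-HsSmg6_1-207-EBM2mut_K is a bacterial expression plasmid of about 5.6 kb built on the pGEX-6P-1 backbone, designed to produce an N-terminal fragment of human SMG6 as a glutathione S-transferase fusion in E. coli. It replicates from a ColE1/pBR322-type origin. The catalogue lists it as low copy, although the automated annotation gives this origin a generic high-copy family label. Selection is with ampicillin through the β-lactamase gene and its own promoter. Short remnants of rop, bom, yciV and a lacZα segment with its lac promoter are backbone carry-over and have no role in the payload.

Expression is driven by the hybrid tac promoter followed by a lac operator. The plasmid also carries lacI under the lacIq promoter, so the cassette stays repressed until it is induced with IPTG. The open reading frame begins with Schistosoma japonicum GST. After a short linker comes the SMG6 fragment of about 620 bp, corresponding to residues 1–207. In pGEX-6P vectors this linker normally holds a PreScission protease cleavage site, though it is not annotated here. The name indicates that the second EJC-binding motif (EBM2) is mutated, but the record does not give the specific substitutions. It notes only one silent change relative to the NCBI reference transcript.

SMG6 is an endonuclease involved in nonsense-mediated mRNA decay, and the associated study showed that it contacts the exon junction complex through two conserved EBMs. This construct therefore most plausibly supplies recombinant GST-tagged, EBM2-deficient protein for purification and for pulldown or binding assays alongside wild-type fragments. The deposited sequence may be theoretical rather than fully verified.
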