Features (pLannotate 1.2.2; 17 found; start..end, strand, type, name):
      6..107     -  CDS            yciV (fragment): RNAAM_ECOLI - Also known as trpH From Escherichia coli (strain K12).
    183..211     +  promoter       tac promoter: strong E. coli promoter; hybrid between the trp and lac UV5 promoters
    219..235     +  protein_bind   lac operator: The lac repressor binds to the lac operator to inhibit transcription in E. coli. This inhibition can be relieved by adding lactose or isopropyl-β-D-thiogalactopyranoside (IPTG). lac repressor encoded by lacI
    258..911     +  CDS            GST26_SCHJA: Experimental evidence at protein level: Swiss-Prot protein existence level 1. GST isoenzymes appear to play a central role in the parasite detoxification system. Other functions are also suspected including a role in increasing the solubility of haematin in the parasite gut. From Schistosoma japonicum (Blood fluke).
    960..1580    +  CDS            SMG6 (fragment): EST1A_HUMAN - Also known as C17orf31, EST1A, KIAA0732. Experimental evidence at protein level: Swiss-Prot protein existence level 1. Plays a role in nonsense-mediated mRNA decay (PubMed:18974281, PubMed:19060897, PubMed:20930030, PubMed:17053788). Is thought to provide a link to the mRNA degradation machinery as it has endonuclease activity required to initiate NMD, and to serve as an adapter for UPF1 to protein phosphatase 2A (PP2A), thereby triggering UPF1 dephosphorylation (PubMed:18974281, PubMed:19060897, PubMed:20930030, PubMed:17053788). Degrades single-stranded RNA (ssRNA), but not ssD
   1616..1655    +  CDS            rop (fragment): Rop protein, which maintains plasmids at low copy number; rop
   1757..1797    +  misc_feature   bom (fragment): basis of mobility region from pBR322
   1902..2006    +  promoter       AmpR promoter: bla
   2007..2867    +  CDS            AmpR: β-lactamase; bla; confers resistance to ampicillin, carbenicillin, and related antibiotics
   3038..3626    +  rep_origin     ori: high-copy-number ColE1/pMB1/pBR322/pUC origin of replication
   3812..3863    -  misc_feature   bom (fragment): basis of mobility region from pBR322
   3870..3947    +  promoter       lacIq promoter: lacI (mutant); In the lacIq allele, a single base change in the promoter boosts expression of the lacI gene about 10-fold.
   3948..5030    +  CDS            lacI: lac repressor; lacI; The lac repressor binds to the lac operator to inhibit transcription in E. coli. This inhibition can be relieved by adding lactose or isopropyl-β-D-thiogalactopyranoside (IPTG).
   5043..5064    +  protein_bind   CAP binding site: CAP binding activates transcription in the presence of cAMP. E. coli catabolite activator protein
   5079..5109    +  promoter       lac promoter: promoter for the E. coli lac operon
   5117..5133    +  protein_bind   lac operator: The lac repressor binds to the lac operator to inhibit transcription in E. coli. This inhibition can be relieved by adding lactose or isopropyl-β-D-thiogalactopyranoside (IPTG). lac repressor encoded by lacI
   5153..5326    +  CDS            lacZα: LacZα fragment of β-galactosidase; lacZ fragment
>Addgene plasmid #146758 | pGEX-6P-1-HsSmg6_1-207-EBM2mut_K | depositor full sequence | sequence record 289204 | Full Sequence
ACGTTATCGACTGCACGGTGCACCAATGCTTCTGGCGTCAGGCAGCCATCGGAAGCTGTGGTATGGCTGT
GCAGGTCGTAAATCACTGCATAATTCGTGTCGCTCAAGGCGCACTCCCGTTCTGGATAATGTTTTTTGCG
CCGACATCATAACGGTTCTGGCAAATATTCTGAAATGAGCTGTTGACAATTAATCATCGGCTCGTATAAT
GTGTGGAATTGTGAGCGGATAACAATTTCACACAGGAAACAGTATTCATGTCCCCTATACTAGGTTATTG
GAAAATTAAGGGCCTTGTGCAACCCACTCGACTTCTTTTGGAATATCTTGAAGAAAAATATGAAGAGCAT
TTGTATGAGCGCGATGAAGGTGATAAATGGCGAAACAAAAAGTTTGAATTGGGTTTGGAGTTTCCCAATC
TTCCTTATTATATTGATGGTGATGTTAAATTAACACAGTCTATGGCCATCATACGTTATATAGCTGACAA
GCACAACATGTTGGGTGGTTGTCCAAAAGAGCGTGCAGAGATTTCAATGCTTGAAGGAGCGGTTTTGGAT
ATTAGATACGGTGTTTCGAGAATTGCATATAGTAAAGACTTTGAAACTCTCAAAGTTGATTTTCTTAGCA
AGCTACCTGAAATGCTGAAAATGTTCGAAGATCGTTTATGTCATAAAACATATTTAAATGGTGATCATGT
AACCCATCCTGACTTCATGTTGTATGACGCTCTTGATGTTGTTTTATACATGGACCCAATGTGCCTGGAT
GCGTTCCCAAAATTAGTTTGTTTTAAAAAACGTATTGAAGCTATCCCACAAATTGATAAGTACTTGAAAT
CCAGCAAGTATATAGCATGGCCTTTGCAGGGCTGGCAAGCCACGTTTGGTGGTGGCGACCATCCTCCAAA
ATCGGATCTGGAAGTTCTGTTCCAGGGGCCCCTGGGATCCCCGGAATTGATGGCGGAAGGGCTGGAGCGT
GTGCGGATCTCCGCGTCGGAGCTGCGCGGGATCCTGGCTACTCTGGCCCCGCAGGCCGGGAGCAGAGAAA
ACATGAAGGAATTAAAGGAGGCCAGGCCGCGCAAAGATAACAGGCGTCCAGATCTGGAAATCTATAAGCC
TGGCCTTTCTCGGCTAAGGAACAAGCCCAAAATCAAGGAACCCCCTGGGAGTGAGGAATTCAAAGATGAA
ATTGTTAATGACCGAGATTGCTCTGCTGTTGAAAATGGTACACAGCCCGTTAAAGATGTCTGCAAGGAAC
TGAACAACCAAGAGCAGAATGGTCCTATAGACCCAGAAAATAATCGGGGACAAGAATCCTTTCCTAGGAC
TGCTGGACAAGAGGATCGTAGTCTAAAAATTATCAAAAGAACAAAGGAACCCGACCTGCAGATCGAACAG
CCTGGACGACGTTTGCAGACTGTTAGCAAAGAATCCGCCAGTCGGGTGGAGGAGGAAGAAGTCCTCAACC
AGGTAGAACAACTGAGAGTAGAGGAAGATGAGTGTAGGGGAAATGTTGCGAAGGAGGAAGTTGCGAATAA
ACCAGACAGGGCCGAGATAGAAAAGAGCCCAGGTGGTGGGTAGCTCGAGCGGCCGCATCGTGACTGACTG
ACGATCTGCCTCGCGCGTTTCGGTGATGACGGTGAAAACCTCTGACACATGCAGCTCCCGGAGACGGTCA
CAGCTTGTCTGTAAGCGGATGCCGGGAGCAGACAAGCCCGTCAGGGCGCGTCAGCGGGTGTTGGCGGGTG
TCGGGGCGCAGCCATGACCCAGTCACGTAGCGATAGCGGAGTGTATAATTCTTGAAGACGAAAGGGCCTC
GTGATACGCCTATTTTTATAGGTTAATGTCATGATAATAATGGTTTCTTAGACGTCAGGTGGCACTTTTC
GGGGAAATGTGCGCGGAACCCCTATTTGTTTATTTTTCTAAATACATTCAAATATGTATCCGCTCATGAG
ACAATAACCCTGATAAATGCTTCAATAATATTGAAAAAGGAAGAGTATGAGTATTCAACATTTCCGTGTC
GCCCTTATTCCCTTTTTTGCGGCATTTTGCCTTCCTGTTTTTGCTCACCCAGAAACGCTGGTGAAAGTAA
AAGATGCTGAAGATCAGTTGGGTGCACGAGTGGGTTACATCGAACTGGATCTCAACAGCGGTAAGATCCT
TGAGAGTTTTCGCCCCGAAGAACGTTTTCCAATGATGAGCACTTTTAAAGTTCTGCTATGTGGCGCGGTA
TTATCCCGTGTTGACGCCGGGCAAGAGCAACTCGGTCGCCGCATACACTATTCTCAGAATGACTTGGTTG
AGTACTCACCAGTCACAGAAAAGCATCTTACGGATGGCATGACAGTAAGAGAATTATGCAGTGCTGCCAT
AACCATGAGTGATAACACTGCGGCCAACTTACTTCTGACAACGATCGGAGGACCGAAGGAGCTAACCGCT
TTTTTGCACAACATGGGGGATCATGTAACTCGCCTTGATCGTTGGGAACCGGAGCTGAATGAAGCCATAC
CAAACGACGAGCGTGACACCACGATGCCTGCAGCAATGGCAACAACGTTGCGCAAACTATTAACTGGCGA
ACTACTTACTCTAGCTTCCCGGCAACAATTAATAGACTGGATGGAGGCGGATAAAGTTGCAGGACCACTT
CTGCGCTCGGCCCTTCCGGCTGGCTGGTTTATTGCTGATAAATCTGGAGCCGGTGAGCGTGGGTCTCGCG
GTATCATTGCAGCACTGGGGCCAGATGGTAAGCCCTCCCGTATCGTAGTTATCTACACGACGGGGAGTCA
GGCAACTATGGATGAACGAAATAGACAGATCGCTGAGATAGGTGCCTCACTGATTAAGCATTGGTAACTG
TCAGACCAAGTTTACTCATATATACTTTAGATTGATTTAAAACTTCATTTTTAATTTAAAAGGATCTAGG
TGAAGATCCTTTTTGATAATCTCATGACCAAAATCCCTTAACGTGAGTTTTCGTTCCACTGAGCGTCAGA
CCCCGTAGAAAAGATCAAAGGATCTTCTTGAGATCCTTTTTTTCTGCGCGTAATCTGCTGCTTGCAAACA
AAAAAACCACCGCTACCAGCGGTGGTTTGTTTGCCGGATCAAGAGCTACCAACTCTTTTTCCGAAGGTAA
CTGGCTTCAGCAGAGCGCAGATACCAAATACTGTCCTTCTAGTGTAGCCGTAGTTAGGCCACCACTTCAA
GAACTCTGTAGCACCGCCTACATACCTCGCTCTGCTAATCCTGTTACCAGTGGCTGCTGCCAGTGGCGAT
AAGTCGTGTCTTACCGGGTTGGACTCAAGACGATAGTTACCGGATAAGGCGCAGCGGTCGGGCTGAACGG
GGGGTTCGTGCACACAGCCCAGCTTGGAGCGAACGACCTACACCGAACTGAGATACCTACAGCGTGAGCT
ATGAGAAAGCGCCACGCTTCCCGAAGGGAGAAAGGCGGACAGGTATCCGGTAAGCGGCAGGGTCGGAACA
GGAGAGCGCACGAGGGAGCTTCCAGGGGGAAACGCCTGGTATCTTTATAGTCCTGTCGGGTTTCGCCACC
TCTGACTTGAGCGTCGATTTTTGTGATGCTCGTCAGGGGGGCGGAGCCTATGGAAAAACGCCAGCAACGC
GGCCTTTTTACGGTTCCTGGCCTTTTGCTGGCCTTTTGCTCACATGTTCTTTCCTGCGTTATCCCCTGAT
TCTGTGGATAACCGTATTACCGCCTTTGAGTGAGCTGATACCGCTCGCCGCAGCCGAACGACCGAGCGCA
GCGAGTCAGTGAGCGAGGAAGCGGAAGAGCGCCTGATGCGGTATTTTCTCCTTACGCATCTGTGCGGTAT
TTCACACCGCATAAATTCCGACACCATCGAATGGTGCAAAACCTTTCGCGGTATGGCATGATAGCGCCCG
GAAGAGAGTCAATTCAGGGTGGTGAATGTGAAACCAGTAACGTTATACGATGTCGCAGAGTATGCCGGTG
TCTCTTATCAGACCGTTTCCCGCGTGGTGAACCAGGCCAGCCACGTTTCTGCGAAAACGCGGGAAAAAGT
GGAAGCGGCGATGGCGGAGCTGAATTACATTCCCAACCGCGTGGCACAACAACTGGCGGGCAAACAGTCG
TTGCTGATTGGCGTTGCCACCTCCAGTCTGGCCCTGCACGCGCCGTCGCAAATTGTCGCGGCGATTAAAT
CTCGCGCCGATCAACTGGGTGCCAGCGTGGTGGTGTCGATGGTAGAACGAAGCGGCGTCGAAGCCTGTAA
AGCGGCGGTGCACAATCTTCTCGCGCAACGCGTCAGTGGGCTGATCATTAACTATCCGCTGGATGACCAG
GATGCCATTGCTGTGGAAGCTGCCTGCACTAATGTTCCGGCGTTATTTCTTGATGTCTCTGACCAGACAC
CCATCAACAGTATTATTTTCTCCCATGAAGACGGTACGCGACTGGGCGTGGAGCATCTGGTCGCATTGGG
TCACCAGCAAATCGCGCTGTTAGCGGGCCCATTAAGTTCTGTCTCGGCGCGTCTGCGTCTGGCTGGCTGG
CATAAATATCTCACTCGCAATCAAATTCAGCCGATAGCGGAACGGGAAGGCGACTGGAGTGCCATGTCCG
GTTTTCAACAAACCATGCAAATGCTGAATGAGGGCATCGTTCCCACTGCGATGCTGGTTGCCAACGATCA
GATGGCGCTGGGCGCAATGCGCGCCATTACCGAGTCCGGGCTGCGCGTTGGTGCGGATATCTCGGTAGTG
GGATACGACGATACCGAAGACAGCTCATGTTATATCCCGCCGTCAACCACCATCAAACAGGATTTTCGCC
TGCTGGGGCAAACCAGCGTGGACCGCTTGCTGCAACTCTCTCAGGGCCAGGCGGTGAAGGGCAATCAGCT
GTTGCCCGTCTCACTGGTGAAAAGAAAAACCACCCTGGCGCCCAATACGCAAACCGCCTCTCCCCGCGCG
TTGGCCGATTCATTAATGCAGCTGGCACGACAGGTTTCCCGACTGGAAAGCGGGCAGTGAGCGCAACGCA
ATTAATGTGAGTTAGCTCACTCATTAGGCACCCCAGGCTTTACACTTTATGCTTCCGGCTCGTATGTTGT
GTGGAATTGTGAGCGGATAACAATTTCACACAGGAAACAGCTATGACCATGATTACGGATTCACTGGCCG
TCGTTTTACAACGTCGTGACTGGGAAAACCCTGGCGTTACCCAACTTAATCGCCTTGCAGCACATCCCCC
TTTCGCCAGCTGGCGTAATAGCGAAGAGGCCCGCACCGATCGCCCTTCCCAACAGTTGCGCAGCCTGAAT
GGCGAATGGCGCTTTGCCTGGTTTCCGGCACCAGAAGCGGTGCCGGAAAGCTGGCTGGAGTGCGATCTTC
CTGAGGCCGATACTGTCGTCGTCCCCTCAAACTGGCAGATGCACGGTTACGATGCGCCCATCTACACCAA
CGTAACCTATCCCATTACGGTCAATCCGCCGTTTGTTCCCACGGAGAATCCGACGGGTTGTTACTCGCTC
ACATTTAATGTTGATGAAAGCTGGCTACAGGAAGGCCAGACGCGAATTATTTTTGATGGCGTTGGAATT
